>Addgene plasmid #158708 | pCR-Hyg | addgene full sequence | sequence record 320872 | Addgene NGS Result
TCTAGACGGTGACCACAACGCGCCCGCTTTGATCGGGGACGTCTGCGGCCGACCATTTACGGGTCTTGTT
GTCGTTGGCGGTCATGGGCCGAACATACTCACCCGGATCGGAGGGCCGAGGACAAGGTCGAACGAGGGGC
ATGACCCGGTGCGGGGCTTCTTGCACTCGGCATAGGCGAGTGCTAAGAATAACGTTGGCACTCGCGACCG
GTGAGTGCTAGGTCGGGACGGTGAGGCCAGGCCCGTCGTCGCAGCGAGTGGCAGCGAGGACAACTTGAGC
CGTCCGTCGCGGGCACTGCGCCCGGCCAGCGTAAGTAGCGGGGTTGCCGTCACCCGGTGACCCCCGTTTC
ATCCCCGATCCGGAGGAATCACTTCGCAATGGCCAAGACAATTGCGGATCCAGCTGCAGAATTTGGCGCC
AGAGGCACTTCGAGGCTGATTTAGGCAAAAACGGGTCTAAGAACTTTAAATAATTTCTACTGTTGTAGAT
TCCGTCTCCGGCCTCCAGTAGTATTCGGCGAAGCTTGTCTAAGAACTTTAAATAATTTCTACTGTTGTAG
ATATCGACTGCCAGGCATCAAATAAAACGAAAGGCTCAGTCGAAAGACTGGGCCTTTCGTTTTATGCCAT
CATGGCCGCGGGCTAGCTTATCACCAGCCCGTCATCGTCAACGCCTGATCCGCGGTGCGGACAGGCCGTG
TCGCGACCGGCCGTGCGGAATTAAGCCGGCCCGTACCCTGTGAATAGAGGTCCGCTGTGACACAAGAATC
CCTGTTACTTCTCGACCGTATTGATTCGGATGATTCCTACGCGAGCCTGCGGAACGACCAGGAATTCTGG
GAGCCGCTGGCCCGCCGAGCCCTGGAGGAGCTCGGGCTGCCGGTGCCGCCGGTGCTGCGGGTGCCCGGCG
AGAGCACCAACCCCGTACTGGTCGGCGAGCCCGGCTCGGTGATCAAGCTGTTCGGCGAGCACTGGTGCGG
TCCGGAGAGCCTCGCGTCGGAGTCGGAGGCGTACGCGGTCCTGGCGGACGCCCCGGTGCCGGTGCCCCGC
CTCCTCGGCCGCGGCGAGCTGCGGCCCGGCACCGGAGCCTGGCCGTGGCCCTACCTGGTGATGAGCCGGA
TGACCGGCACCACCTGGCGGTCCGCGATGGACGGCACGACCGACCGGAACGCGCTGCTCGCCCTGGCCCG
CGAACTCGGCCGGGTGCTCGGCCGGCTGCACAGGGTGCCGCTGACCGGGAACACCGTGCTCACCCCCCAT
TCCGAGGTCTTCCCGGAACTGCTGCGGGAACGCCGCGCGGCGACCGTCGAGGACCACCGCGGGTGGGGCT
ACCTCTCGCCCCGGCTGCTGGACCGCCTGGAGGACTGGCTGCCGGACGTGGACACGCTGCTGGCCGGCCG
CGAACCCCGGTTCGTCCACGGCGACCTGCACGGGACCAACATCTTCGTGGACCTGGCCGCGACCGAGGTC
ACCGGGATCGTCGACTTCACCGACGTCTATGCGGGAGACTCCCGCTACAGCCTGGTGCAACTGCATCTCA
ACGCCTTCCGGGGCGACCGCGAGATCCTGGCCGCGCTGCTCGACGGGGCGCAGTGGAAGCGGACCGAGGA
CTTCGCCCGCGAACTGCTCGCCTTCACCTTCCTGCACGACTTCGAGGTGTTCGAGGAGACCCCGCTGGAT
CTCTCCGGCTTCACCGATCCGGAGGAACTGGCGCAGTTCCTCTGGGGGCCGCCGGACACCGCCCCCGGAG
CCTGACGCCCCGGGCCGCCCGGCGCCGCCCCCGGCCCCCGGCGGCCATCGACCCAAGTACCGCCACCTAA
CATACGTTGCGTCGAGAGACGAAGGCACCACGATTACCGGCGACGATGATCTATTGCCGGTCTACACCGA
CGCTGGGGTGATTGCGTTTGCTCCGGGAACACCGATCGCTTCGTTCAAAATCGGCGGAAGATACCCCGTG
CGTGCGGTGCTGAAGGACCGCAAAGATGTTCCGTACGGCACCGAGGTCTGCAAGTACGGGATGAAATCCG
GCGAGACCTGTGGGCCGGTCGTTGTGGCTGCCAAGTACACGATCACCGCTCAGCTGCGCACCGTACATGG
CGACTCAGGCGCGCCGCTGTACCGCAAGAACCGCGACGGCACAGCCGATTTGATCGGCATCGCTTCGAGC
GTTAACGAGGACAGTCGCACGACGAAGTTCTTCTGGATCGCGCCCGTGCTGGAAGCACTCAACCTCGAAG
CGTGTGGTTGCGGAGCCATCTAGCAACCACACGAAACATGCGCAACGAACCGCGCAACGAACAACGCCTA
GAACTGGCCCTAGATGAGCTGACTCGTATCGTTGGTAAACCTAGTTTGACCAGCATGTTTTAACTACGTT
CGGTGAGCTGTCAACGGGGCCTGTAACGGCACAACGAACCGTGCAACGAGAGTGGCCACGGATGCCACCA
CAGGCACTACAACGGAGTTCGCCACGTACATCACCACAACCACCGATTCTGGCGGTGAGCTCCCCGATAT
TCAGCGGAAATGGCTTGGTATCGACCAAGATTCGTAGAACCCCGTCTCGTCTGGCTGGTATTCAAAACGG
GCGCAACGAAACACGCAACGAGACAGGCATGGCCCAAACCAGAAAACTAGCGTCTACCAGGACTTTTACC
TGTCCGACCCGTTGCAACGGAACCCCCCACGGAACCCCCGCGACACCCGCTCCCCAATTGCGTTAGAACA
GCGGTGGATTGTCGGCTTCGTTGTGGGCCTTTTGAGCCGCTTCCTGTTCTGCCGCACGCTCTTTCCTCGC
CCGATAGCCGAGTCGCTTAACGGTGTCCAGATGCAGCCCTAAATGTTTGGCCGTTTGCGGCCAAGAGTGG
CCCTCGTCGTCGTGATAGGCGCGGATGCGTTCGCGGCGTGCAGCCTGCTCGGCGAGCCACTCGCTGCGTT
CCTGCGCCACGAGCCGGACGATGTGGCGTTCGGATAGTCCGGTGATTCGAGCGCCTTCGGCGGCGGTCAC
GCGCCGCTTTTTGCGGACAGTCGGCTGCCGGTTGTAGCCGTCGCTGTAGCCGTCGCTCATAGCAATGCCT
CCATGGCTGACGCGGACTTTGCGCGCCGCGCAACTGTGCTCGCCGCCGTGCGCGCTGCTGCGCCCTTCCG
CGAGATGGCCGACTGGCGCGCACTGAGTGTGGCCTCGTAGACCACGATCCCGTCCGCCCAAATGCGCGAC
TTGGTTGTGATCCAACGCCAAATGCTGTTGGCGATGGCGCGGACCTCGCTGTCCGGTAGCGGTCCGGGAC
ACACGTCGTTGCACGAGAATTCGGCGTTTCGCGTGTGGCACTCGGCATAGATCGCGCGGCCGAGTCCGTC
CACGTTCCGGGTCGGCAGGTAGATCCGCATGAGGGCGGGACGATAGGCCCACAACCTGACGGAATCGAAC
AGTGCGCAATTCCGCCCTAGCGGCGTCGGAGCCGCTTTGTACGTGGTCTGCTGACGCCAGCGCGGCGGTG
GCATGTTCGCGCCGAGCTCGGCCTCGATGTGGCTGAGTGTGTAGAGATCTGAGTGGAGCCATTCCGTTTC
CCAGGCGATGTGGCCGGGGTTTTTGGTCATGAGGCCTGAGTAACTGCGGTCGCCGTCGACGGCGCGCCGA
AGGCCTTCGGCGCACGCCGCCATGTATGCGAGCGGCTTACGCCGCGCGTATTCGGTGCGTGGAACAGGGG
CGTTGAGTGCCCACACTGCGTGTGCGTGGCCGTTGGCGCGATTGCCCACGATCGCGTTGGGCAGCGGATG
GGACCCCCGGGCGCTGAGCGCTCGGAGCGCTGCGTCTGGATGGTCTACGTCCACGACCAGCAGGTTTGCC
AGCGCTGTTGGGTTCGCCTCGATGTACCGGCGGCCTAGGGCCGACGCGCGGCTTTGGCGGTAGATCCCCT
CGAGCAGATCGTCGCTTGCCAGCGGCCAGTACGGCAGCCAGAGCTGCTCAAATTCGTCGGCGACGTGGCT
CACGCTTGGTAGTAGACCACGATTAATCACCGGTGTATGGTCCGACACGAGCTCCAAGTCAGATATTTCG
CTGAGGGGCCACCCCACAACTGCACACTCCCCCGCTCTCCCGTCGAGCCCTGGTGGTGGAACACCAGCGA
CAGCCGAGCACCCCCAACCACCTGTACCAACCAGGAGGAACACATGCGTCGTTTCGAGGACGTTTCCGGG
CCGCTGAGAGCCGCTGTGGCGGCCGTACACGCCGCCTTAGACCCGTTAGACCCCATGCCGCCTGAATGCG
CGGGTACGAGCCACACAGCGCCCGAACTTACGGAGCTGGTGGGCTCACCTGGCTTTATGGCGTACGAATC
GGCTGTGTGCGACCTGTTGGGCGAGGTGAGGTACGCGCTACTCACGCTGGCAAGGGCGACAGAGCCGCCC
CACCGAGCCCGCACGGCCGCGCGCGGTGTCAACAACCGGGTGAGTCGTGCACACCAGCAGGTGTTCGAGG
CTTGGCTCGAAGTGCAGGACATCGTGGCGAACGCCGCCCGATGAGCCGCGCCTTACGCTGGCTGCCAGCC
GTTCGCGGGCTGGTTGGTGCAGCGCGTCGAGCGGTTAGAGGCCCTGCGGTGTTCCACCACCGCAGGGCCT
CGCCCTTTTTAAGGCTGAATTTGCTTGTCTCCGAATCCAACTGGCTTGTCCAAGGGTGTATCTACGCTTA
ATCCAAAGTTCAAACGAGGGGATTACACATGACTAACTTCGATAACGTTCTCGGCTCGATACTCGTTCCA
CTGAGCGTCAGACCCCGTAGAAAAGATCAAAGGATCTTCTTGAGATCCTTTTTTTCTGCGCGTAATCTGC
TGCTTGCAAACAAAAAAACCACCGCTACCAGCGGTGGTTTGTTTGCCGGATCAAGAGCTACCAACTCTTT
TTCCGAAGGTAACTGGCTTCAGCAGAGCGCAGATACCAAATACTGTTCTTCTAGTGTAGCCGTAGTTAGG
CCACCACTTCAAGAACTCTGTAGCACCGCCTACATACCTCGCTCTGCTAATCCTGTTACCAGTGGCTGCT
GCCAGTGGCGATAAGTCGTGTCTTACCGGGTTGGACTCAAGACGATAGTTACCGGATAAGGCGCAGCGGT
CGGGCTGAACGGGGGGTTCGTGCACACAGCCCAGCTTGGAGCGAACGACCTACACCGAACTGAGATACCT
ACAGCGTGAGCTATGAGAAAGCGCCACGCTTCCCGAAGGGAGAAAGGCGGACAGGTATCCGGTAAGCGGC
AGGGTCGGAACAGGAGAGCGCACGAGGGAGCTTCCAGGGGGAAACGCCTGGTATCTTTATAGTCCTGTCG
GGTTTCGCCACCTCTGACTTGAGCGTCGATTTTTGTGATGCTCGTCAGGGGGGCGGAGCCTATGGAAAAA
CGCCAGCAACGCGGCCTTTTTACGGTTCCTGGCCTTTTGCTGGCATTTTGCTCACATGTTCTTTCCTGCG
TTATCCCCTGATTCTGTGGATAACCGTATTACCGCCTTTGAGTGAGCTGATACCGCTCGCCGCAGCCGAA
CGACCGAGCGCAGCGAGCGGCCCTAGTTGGCAATGGGATTCACCTTTATGTTGATAAGAAATAAAAGAAA
ATGCCAATAGGATATCGGCAT
Features (pLannotate 1.2.2; 4 found; start..end, strand, type, name):
    579..625     +  terminator     rrnB T1 terminator: transcription terminator T1 from the E. coli rrnB gene
    760..1752    +  CDS            hyg: KHYB_STRHY - Experimental evidence at protein level: Swiss-Prot protein existence level 1. The aminoglycoside phosphotransferases achieve inactivation of their antibiotic substrates by phosphorylation. From Streptomyces hygroscopicus.
   1797..1820    +  CDS            GmR (fragment): gentamycin acetyltransferase; aacC1; confers resistance to gentamycin
   4800..5388    +  rep_origin     ori: high-copy-number ColE1/pMB1/pBR322/pUC origin of replication
