[The description below was written by a language model from this plasmid's Addgene catalogue record and pLannotate feature annotations shown in this document.]
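Description:
pCR-Hyg is a 5.6 kb bacterial CRISPR plasmid built on the pSL001 backbone for cloning and constitutively expressing CRISPR RNAs (crRNAs) in mycobacteria. It belongs to a Cas12a-assisted recombineering system, in which a crRNA directs the Cas12a nuclease to a chosen genomic site. In such systems, cleavage typically serves to select against cells that have not incorporated the desired edit. The plasmid supplies only the crRNA component. No nuclease or recombinase gene is listed in the record or detected in the annotation.

The insert is a crRNA cassette driven by the Hsp60 promoter, a strong constitutive promoter widely used in mycobacteria. According to the record, the cassette sits between PstI and NheI sites, both of which are preserved. The recorded cassette has two copies of a direct repeat flanking an intervening segment, an arrangement consistent with a placeholder that is replaced by a target-specific spacer, although the record does not spell out the cloning scheme. An rrnB T1 terminator is annotated in the sequence and may end crRNA transcription, but its position relative to the cassette cannot be confirmed because the promoter and crRNA were not picked up by the automated annotation.

Selection relies on the Streptomyces hygroscopicus hygromycin phosphotransferase gene, which works in both E. coli and mycobacteria. A short gentamicin acetyltransferase fragment next to it appears to be a nonfunctional remnant of earlier construction. A high-copy ColE1/pUC-type origin supports propagation in E. coli. About 3 kb between the marker and this origin is unannotated, and no mycobacterial replicon is identified in the record. The depositor notes several backbone sequence differences from the reference that do not affect function.
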