Addgene plasmid #158708: pCR-Hyg
Purpose: For cloning and constitutive expression of crRNAs in mycobacterium
Depositing lab: Yi-Cheng Sun. Depositing organization: Peking Union Medical College, Chinese Academy of Medical Sciences. Publication: CRISPR-Cas12a-Assisted Recombineering in Bacteria. Yan MY, Yan HQ, Ren GX, Zhao JP, Guo XP, Sun YC. Appl Environ Microbiol. 2017 Aug 17;83(17). pii: AEM.00947-17. doi: 10.1128/AEM.00947-17. Print 2017 Sep 1. PubMed 28646112.
Backbone
  Vector backbone: pSL001
  Backbone manufacturer: from Houhui Song's Lab
  Vector type: Bacterial Expression, CRISPR, Synthetic Biology ; Mycobacteria Expression
Growth in bacteria
  Bacterial resistance: Hygromycin, 200 μg/mL
  Growth temperature: 37°C
  Growth strain: DH5alpha
  Copy number: High Copy
Gene/Insert
  Gene/Insert name: crRNA
  gRNA/shRNA sequence: gtctaagaactttaaataatttctactgttgtagattccgtctccggcctccagtagtattcggcgaagcttgtctaagaactttaaataatttctactgttgtagat
  Species: Other
  Promoter: Hsp60
  Cloning method: Restriction Enzyme; 5′ cloning site PstI (not destroyed); 3′ cloning site NheI (not destroyed)
  Sequencing primers: 5′ unknown
Terms and licenses: Academic/Nonprofit Terms; Industry Terms: Not Available to Industry
Depositor comments: Please note that several differences were identified in the plasmid backbone compared to the depositor's sequence. These differences do not affect plasmid function.
How to cite: pCR-Hyg was a gift from Yi-Cheng Sun (Addgene plasmid # 158708 ; http://n2t.net/addgene:158708 ; RRID:Addgene_158708)
